>Addgene plasmid #155074 | pLCHKO_MDM4_exon_deletion_2 | addgene full sequence | sequence record 308585 | Addgene NGS Result
GTGTGACTCTGGTAACTAGAGATCCCTCAGACCCTTTTAGTCAGTGTGGAAAATCTCTAGCAGTGGCGCC
CGAACAGGGACTTGAAAGCGAAAGGGAAACCAGAGGAGCTCTCTCGACGCAGGACTCGGCTTGCTGAAGC
GCGCACGGCAAGAGGCGAGGGGCGGCGACTGGTGAGTACGCCAAAAATTTTGACTAGCGGAGGCTAGAAG
GAGAGAGATGGGTGCGAGAGCGTCAGTATTAAGCGGGGGAGAATTAGATCGCGATGGGAAAAAATTCGGT
TAAGGCCAGGGGGAAAGAAAAAATATAAATTAAAACATATAGTATGGGCAAGCAGGGAGCTAGAACGATT
CGCAGTTAATCCTGGCCTGTTAGAAACATCAGAAGGCTGTAGACAAATACTGGGACAGCTACAACCATCC
CTTCAGACAGGATCAGAAGAACTTAGATCATTATATAATACAGTAGCAACCCTCTATTGTGTGCATCAAA
GGATAGAGATAAAAGACACCAAGGAAGCTTTAGACAAGATAGAGGAAGAGCAAAACAAAAGTAAGACCAC
CGCACAGCAAGCGGCCGCTGATCTTCAGACCTGGAGGAGGAGATATGAGGGACAATTGGAGAAGTGAATT
ATATAAATATAAAGTAGTAAAAATTGAACCATTAGGAGTAGCACCCACCAAGGCAAAGAGAAGAGTGGTG
CAGAGAGAAAAAAGAGCAGTGGGAATAGGAGCTTTGTTCCTTGGGTTCTTGGGAGCAGCAGGAAGCACTA
TGGGCGCAGCGTCAATGACGCTGACGGTACAGGCCAGACAATTATTGTCTGGTATAGTGCAGCAGCAGAA
CAATTTGCTGAGGGCTATTGAGGCGCAACAGCATCTGTTGCAACTCACAGTCTGGGGCATCAAGCAGCTC
CAGGCAAGAATCCTGGCTGTGGAAAGATACCTAAAGGATCAACAGCTCCTGGGGATTTGGGGTTGCTCTG
GAAAACTCATTTGCACCACTGCTGTGCCTTGGAATGCTAGTTGGAGTAATAAATCTCTGGAACAGATTTG
GAATCACACGACCTGGATGGAGTGGGACAGAGAAATTAACAATTACACAAGCTTAATACACTCCTTAATT
GAAGAATCGCAAAACCAGCAAGAAAAGAATGAACAAGAATTATTGGAATTAGATAAATGGGCAAGTTTGT
GGAATTGGTTTAACATAACAAATTGGCTGTGGTATATAAAATTATTCATAATGATAGTAGGAGGCTTGGT
AGGTTTAAGAATAGTTTTTGCTGTACTTTCTATAGTGAATAGAGTTAGGCAGGGATATTCACCATTATCG
TTTCAGACCCACCTCCCAACCCCGAGGGGACCCAGAGAATTCAAAAAAAAAGCAACTACAAGTCCTTACC
TTTATCTACACTTAGTAGAAATTAGCACCGACTCGGTGCCACTTTTTCAAGTTGATAACGGACTAGCCTT
ATTTCAACTTGCTATGCTGTTTCCAGCATAGCTCTGAAACCTGATTATAGCAACAAGCTACGGTACCTCG
TCCTTTCCACAAGATATATAAAGCCAAGAAATCGAAATACTTTCAAGTTACGGTAAGCATATGATAGTCC
ATTTTAAAACATAATTTTAAAACTGCAAACTACCCAAGAAATTATTACTTTCTACGTCACGTATTTTGTA
CTAATATCTTTGTGTTTACAGTCAAATTAATTCTAATTATCTCTCTAACAGCCTTGTATCGTATATGCAA
ATATGAAGGAATCATGGGAAATAGGCCCTCGAATTCTAGATCTTGAGACAAATGGCAGTATTCATCCACA
ATTTTAAAAGAAAAGGGGGGATTGGGGGGTACAGTGCAGGGGAAAGAATAGTAGACATAATAGCAACAGA
CATACAAACTAAAGAATTACAAAAACAAATTACAAAAATTCAAAATTTTCGGGTTTATTACAGGGACAGC
AGAGATCCACTTTGGCGCCGGCTCGAGGGGGCCCGGGTTGCGCCTTTTCCAAGGCAGCCCTGGGTTTGCG
CAGGGACGCGGCTGCTCTGGGCGTGGTTCCGGGAAACGCAGCGGCGCCGACCCTGGGTCTCGCACATTCT
TCACGTCCGTTCGCAGCGTCACCCGGATCTTCGCCGCTACCCTTGTGGGCCCCCCGGCGACGCTTCCTGC
TCCGCCCCTAAGTCGGGAAGGTTCCTTGCGGTTCGCGGCGTGCCGGACGTGACAAACGGAAGCCGCAGCT
CACACTAGTACCCTCGCAGACGGACAGCGCCAGGGAGCAATGGCAGCGCGCCGACCGCGATGGGCTGTGG
CCAATAGCGGCTGCTCAGCAGGGCGCGCCGAGAGCAGCGGCCGGGAAGGGGCGGTGCGGGAGGCGGGGTG
TGGGGCGGTAGTGTGGGCCCTGTTCCTGCCCGCGCGGTGTTCCGCATTCTGCAAGCCTCCGGAGCGCACG
TCGGCAGTCGGCTCCCTCGTTGACCGAATCACCGACCTCTCTCCCCAGGGGGATCCACCGGAGCTTACCA
TGACCGAGTACAAGCCCACGGTGCGCCTCGCCACCCGCGACGACGTCCCCAGGGCCGTACGCACCCTCGC
CGCCGCGTTCGCCGACTACCCCGCCACGCGCCACACCGTCGATCCGGACCGCCACATCGAGCGGGTCACC
GAGCTGCAAGAACTCTTCCTCACGCGCGTCGGGCTCGACATCGGCAAGGTGTGGGTCGCGGACGACGGCG
CCGCCGTGGCGGTCTGGACCACGCCGGAGAGCGTCGAAGCGGGGGCGGTGTTCGCCGAGATCGGCCCGCG
CATGGCCGAGTTGAGCGGTTCCCGGCTGGCCGCGCAGCAACAGATGGAAGGCCTCCTGGCGCCGCACCGG
CCCAAGGAGCCCGCGTGGTTCCTGGCCACCGTCGGTGTTTCGCCCGACCACCAGGGCAAGGGTCTGGGCA
GCGCCGTCGTGCTCCCCGGAGTGGAGGCGGCCGAGCGCGCCGGGGTGCCCGCCTTCCTGGAGACCTCCGC
GCCCCGCAACCTCCCCTTCTACGAGCGGCTCGGCTTCACCGTCACCGCCGACGTCGAGGTGCCCGAAGGA
CCGCGCACCTGGTGCATGACCCGCAAGCCCGGTGCCTGAACGCGTTAAGTCGACAATCAACCTCTGGATT
ACAAAATTTGTGAAAGATTGACTGGTATTCTTAACTATGTTGCTCCTTTTACGCTATGTGGATACGCTGC
TTTAATGCCTTTGTATCATGCTATTGCTTCCCGTATGGCTTTCATTTTCTCCTCCTTGTATAAATCCTGG
TTGCTGTCTCTTTATGAGGAGTTGTGGCCCGTTGTCAGGCAACGTGGCGTGGTGTGCACTGTGTTTGCTG
ACGCAACCCCCACTGGTTGGGGCATTGCCACCACCTGTCAGCTCCTTTCCGGGACTTTCGCTTTCCCCCT
CCCTATTGCCACGGCGGAACTCATCGCCGCCTGCCTTGCCCGCTGCTGGACAGGGGCTCGGCTGTTGGGC
ACTGACAATTCCGTGGTGTTGTCGGGGAAATCATCGTCCTTTCCTTGGCTGCTCGCCTGTGTTGCCACCT
GGATTCTGCGCGGGACGTCCTTCTGCTACGTCCCTTCGGCCCTCAATCCAGCGGACCTTCCTTCCCGCGG
CCTGCTGCCGGCTCTGCGGCCTCTTCCGCGTCTTCGCCTTCGCCCTCAGACGAGTCGGATCTCCCTTTGG
GCCGCCTCCCCGCGTCGACTTTAAGACCAATGACTTACAAGGCAGCTGTAGATCTTAGCCACTTTTTAAA
AGAAAAGGGGGGACTGGAAGGGCTAATTCACTCCCAACGAAGACAAGATCTGCTTTTTGCTTGTACTGGG
TCTCTCTGGTTAGACCAGATCTGAGCCTGGGAGCTCTCTGGCTAACTAGGGAACCCACTGCTTAAGCCTC
AATAAAGCTTGCCTTGAGTGCTTCAAGTAGTGTGTGCCCGTCTGTTGTGTGACTCTGGTAACTAGAGATC
CCTCAGACCCTTTTAGTCAGTGTGGAAAATCTCTAGCAGTACGTATAGTAGTTCATGTCATCTTATTATT
CAGTATTTATAACTTGCAAAGAAATGAATATCAGAGAGTGAGAGGAACTTGTTTATTGCAGCTTATAATG
GTTACAAATAAAGCAATAGCATCACAAATTTCACAAATAAAGCATTTTTTTCACTGCATTCTAGTTGTGG
TTTGTCCAAACTCATCAATGTATCTTATCATGTCTGGCTCTAGCTATCCCGCCCCTAACTCCGCCCATCC
CGCCCCTAACTCCGCCCAGTTCCGCCCATTCTCCGCCCCATGGCTGACTAATTTTTTTTATTTATGCAGA
GGCCGAGGCCGCCTCGGCCTCTGAGCTATTCCAGAAGTAGTGAGGAGGCTTTTTTGGAGGCCTAGGGACG
TACCCAATTCGCCCTATAGTGAGTCGTATTACGCGCGCTCACTGGCCGTCGTTTTACAACGTCGTGACTG
GGAAAACCCTGGCGTTACCCAACTTAATCGCCTTGCAGCACATCCCCCTTTCGCCAGCTGGCGTAATAGC
GAAGAGGCCCGCACCGATCGCCCTTCCCAACAGTTGCGCAGCCTGAATGGCGAATGGG
[124 nt withheld, positions 4609-4732]
C
[91 nt withheld, positions 4734-4824]
A
[49 nt withheld, positions 4826-4874]
CCTTTGACGTTGGAGTCCACGTTCTTT
[37 nt withheld, positions 4902-4938]
ACCCTATCTCGGTCTATTCTTTTGATTTATAAGGGATTTTGCCGATTTCGGCCTATTGGTTAAAAAATGA
GCTGATTTAACAAAAATTTAACGCGAATTTTAACAAAATATTAACGCTTACAATTTAGGTGGCACTTTTC
GGGGAAATGTGCGCGGAACCCCTATTTGTTTATTTTTCTAAATACATTCAAATATGTATCCGCTCATGAG
ACAATAACCCTGATAAATGCTTCAATAATATTGAAAAAGGAAGAGTATGAGTATTCAACATTTCCGTGTC
GCCCTTATTCCCTTTTTTGCGGCATTTTGCCTTCCTGTTTTTGCTCACCCAGAAACGCTGGTGAAAGTAA
AAGATGCTGAAGATCAGTTGGGTGCACGAGTGGGTTACATCGAACTGGATCTCAACAGCGGTAAGATCCT
TGAGAGTTTTCGCCCCGAAGAACGTTTTCCAATGATGAGCACTTTTAAAGTTCTGCTATGTGGCGCGGTA
TTATCCCGTATTGACGCCGGGCAAGAGCAACTCGGTCGCCGCATACACTATTCTCAGAATGACTTGGTTG
AGTACTCACCAGTCACAGAAAAGCATCTTACGGATGGCATGACAGTAAGAGAATTATGCAGTGCTGCCAT
AACCATGAGTGATAACACTGCGGCCAACTTACTTCTGACAACGATCGGAGGACCGAAGGAGCTAACCGCT
TTTTTGCACAACATGGGGGATCATGTAACTCGCCTTGATCGTTGGGAACCGGAGCTGAATGAAGCCATAC
CAAACGACGAGCGTGACACCACGATGCCTGTAGCAATGGCAACAACGTTGCGCAAACTATTAACTGGCGA
ACTACTTACTCTAGCTTCCCGGCAACAATTAATAGACTGGATGGAGGCGGATAAAGTTGCAGGACCACTT
CTGCGCTCGGCCCTTCCGGCTGGCTGGTTTATTGCTGATAAATCTGGAGCCGGTGAGCGTGGGTCTCGCG
GTATCATTGCAGCACTGGGGCCAGATGGTAAGCCCTCCCGTATCGTAGTTATCTACACGACGGGGAGTCA
GGCAACTATGGATGAACGAAATAGACAGATCGCTGAGATAGGTGCCTCACTGATTAAGCATTGGTAACTG
TCAGACCAAGTTTACTCATATATACTTTAGATTGATTTAAAACTTCATTTTTAATTTAAAAGGATCTAGG
TGAAGATCCTTTTTGATAATCTCATGACCAAAATCCCTTAACGTGAGTTTTCGTTCCACTGAGCGTCAGA
CCCCGTAGAAAAGATCAAAGGATCTTCTTGAGATCCTTTTTTTCTGCGCGTAATCTGCTGCTTGCAAACA
AAAAAACCACCGCTACCAGCGGTGGTTTGTTTGCCGGATCAAGAGCTACCAACTCTTTTTCCGAAGGTAA
CTGGCTTCAGCAGAGCGCAGATACCAAATACTGTTCTTCTAGTGTAGCCGTAGTTAGGCCACCACTTCAA
GAACTCTGTAGCACCGCCTACATACCTCGCTCTGCTAATCCTGTTACCAGTGGCTGCTGCCAGTGGCGAT
AAGTCGTGTCTTACCGGGTTGGACTCAAGACGATAGTTACCGGATAAGGCGCAGCGGTCGGGCTGAACGG
GGGGTTCGTGCACACAGCCCAGCTTGGAGCGAACGACCTACACCGAACTGAGATACCTACAGCGTGAGCT
ATGAGAAAGCGCCACGCTTCCCGAAGGGAGAAAGGCGGACAGGTATCCGGTAAGCGGCAGGGTCGGAACA
GGAGAGCGCACGAGGGAGCTTCCAGGGGGAAACGCCTGGTATCTTTATAGTCCTGTCGGGTTTCGCCACC
TCTGACTTGAGCGTCGATTTTTGTGATGCTCGTCAGGGGGGCGGAGCCTATGGAAAAACGCCAGCAACGC
GGCCTTTTTACGGTTCCTGGCCTTTTGCTGGCCTTTTGCTCACATGTTCTTTCCTGCGTTATCCCCTGAT
TCTGTGGATAACCGTATTACCGCCTTTGAGTGAGCTGATACCGCTCGCCGCAGCCGAACGACCGAGCGCA
GCGAGTCAGTGAGCGAGGAAGCGGAAGAGCGCCCAATACGCAAACCGCCTCTCCCCGCGCGTTGGCCGAT
TCATTAATGCAGCTGGCACGACAGGTTTCCCGACTGGAAAGCGGGCAGTGAGCGCAACGCAATTAATGTG
AGTTAGCTCACTCATTAGGCACCCCAGGCTTTACACTTTATGCTTCCGGCTCGTATGTTGTGTGGAATTG
TGAGCGGATAACAATTTCACACAGGAAACAGCTATGACCATGATTACGCCAAGCGCGCAATTAACCCTCA
CTAAAGGGAACAAAAGCTGGAGCTGCAAGCTTAATGTAGTCTTATGCAATACTCTTGTAGTCTTGCAACA
TGGTAACGATGAGTTAGCAACATGCCTTACAAGGAGAGAAAAAGCACCGTGCATGCCGATTGGTGGAAGT
AAGGTGGTACGATCGTGCCTTATTAGGAAGGCAACAGACGGGTCTGACATGGATTGGACGAACCACTGAA
TTGCCGCATTGCAGAGATATTGTATTTAAGTGCCTAGCTCGATACATAAACGGGTCTCTCTGGTTAGACC
AGATCTGAGCCTGGGAGCTCTCTGGCTAACTAGGGAACCCACTGCTTAAGCCTCAATAAAGCTTGCCTTG
AGTGCTTCAAGTAGTGTGTGCCCGTCTGTT
Features (pLannotate 1.2.2; 27 found; start..end, strand, type, name):
    109..234     +  misc_feature   HIV-1 Ψ: packaging signal of human immunodeficiency virus type 1
    218..581     +  CDS            HIV-1 gag (fragment): gag protein from human immunodeficiency virus 1; gag
    727..960     +  misc_feature   RRE: The Rev response element (RRE) of HIV-1 allows for Rev-dependent mRNA export from the nucleus to the cytoplasm.
   1337..1363    +  CDS            Rev (fragment): human immunodeficiency virus 1 (HIV-1) Rev protein; rev; enhances nuclear export of unspliced and incompletely spliced viral mRNAs
   1425..1492    -  misc_RNA       tracrRNA (fragment): trans-activating CRISPR RNA for the Streptococcus pyogenes CRISPR/Cas9 system
   1540..1780    -  promoter       U6 promoter: RNA polymerase III promoter for human U6 snRNA
   1822..1939    +  misc_feature   cPPT/CTS: central polypurine tract and central termination sequence of HIV-1
   1998..2498    +  promoter       hPGK promoter: human phosphoglycerate kinase 1 promoter
   2520..3119    +  CDS            PuroR (fragment): puromycin N-acetyltransferase; pac from Streptomyces; confers resistance to puromycin
   3135..3723    +  misc_feature   WPRE: woodchuck hepatitis virus posttranscriptional regulatory element
   3774..3793    +  misc_feature   cPPT/CTS (fragment): central polypurine tract and central termination sequence of HIV-1
   3795..4028    +  LTR            3' LTR (ΔU3): self-inactivating 3' long terminal repeat (LTR) from HIV-1
   4106..4227    +  polyA_signal   SV40 poly(A) signal: SV40 polyadenylation signal
   4267..4402    +  rep_origin     SV40 ori: SV40 origin of replication
   4423..4441    -  promoter       T7 promoter: promoter for bacteriophage T7 RNA polymerase
   4449..4604    +  CDS            lacZα (fragment): LacZα fragment of β-galactosidase; lacZ fragment
   4609..5037    +  rep_origin     f1 ori (sequence partly withheld): f1 bacteriophage origin of replication; arrow indicates direction of (+) strand synthesis
   5090..5194    +  promoter       AmpR promoter: bla
   5195..6055    +  CDS            AmpR: β-lactamase; bla; confers resistance to ampicillin, carbenicillin, and related antibiotics
   6226..6814    +  rep_origin     ori: high-copy-number ColE1/pMB1/pBR322/pUC origin of replication
   6997..7089    +  CDS            lacI (fragment): lac repressor; lacI; The lac repressor binds to the lac operator to inhibit transcription in E. coli. This inhibition can be relieved by adding lactose or isopropyl-β-D-thiogalactopyranoside (IPTG).
   7102..7123    +  protein_bind   CAP binding site: CAP binding activates transcription in the presence of cAMP. E. coli catabolite activator protein
   7138..7168    +  promoter       lac promoter: promoter for the E. coli lac operon
   7176..7192    +  protein_bind   lac operator: The lac repressor binds to the lac operator to inhibit transcription in E. coli. This inhibition can be relieved by adding lactose or isopropyl-β-D-thiogalactopyranoside (IPTG). lac repressor encoded by lacI
   7237..7255    +  promoter       T3 promoter: promoter for bacteriophage T3 RNA polymerase
   7283..7509    +  promoter       RSV promoter: Rous sarcoma virus enhancer/promoter
   7510..62      +  LTR            5' LTR (truncated) (across the origin): truncated 5' long terminal repeat (LTR) from HIV-1
