[The description below was written by a language model from this plasmid's Addgene catalogue record and pLannotate feature annotations shown in this document.]
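Description:
pLCHKO_MDM4_exon_deletion_2 is a lentiviral CRISPR plasmid built on the pLCHKO backbone for use in mammalian cells. It belongs to the CHyMErA system, in which SpCas9 and LbCas12a are used together. Its roughly 150 bp insert is a hybrid guide RNA (hgRNA) transcribed from a human U6 RNA polymerase III promoter. The hgRNA is a single transcript that fuses a Cas9 spacer and Cas9 tracrRNA-derived scaffold to an LbCas12a direct repeat followed by a Cas12a spacer. Both guides are directed against human MDM4, so cutting by the two nucleases is intended to delete an MDM4 exon. The record does not state which exon is targeted. The plasmid carries no nuclease gene, so Cas9 and Cas12a must be provided separately. The depositor notes, and the feature table confirms, that the U6-hgRNA cassette lies on the antisense strand relative to the viral genome. The insert was cloned between BfuAI sites, which were destroyed in the process.

The transfer vector has an RSV promoter fused to a truncated HIV-1 5' LTR, which allows Tat-independent production of genomic RNA. This is followed by the Ψ packaging signal with a gag fragment, the RRE for Rev-dependent nuclear export, and a cPPT/CTS. Downstream, an hPGK promoter drives puromycin N-acetyltransferase for selection of transduced cells. A WPRE follows to enhance expression, and the self-inactivating ΔU3 3' LTR closes the viral unit. Outside it are an SV40 poly(A) signal and SV40 origin, an f1 origin, and residual lac, T7 and T3 elements. In bacteria the plasmid is maintained through a high-copy ColE1/pUC-type origin with ampicillin resistance. The construct is suited to exon-resolution functional studies of MDM4.
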