Addgene plasmid #155074: pLCHKO_MDM4_exon_deletion_2
Purpose: Lentiviral plasmid for expressing U6 driven hybrid guide (hg)RNA for deletion of MDM4 exon using SpCas9 and LbCas12a nucleases (CHyMErA system)
Depositing lab: Benjamin Blencowe & Jason Moffat. Depositing organization: University of Toronto. Publication: Genetic interaction mapping and exon-resolution functional genomics with a hybrid Cas9-Cas12a platform. Gonatopoulos-Pournatzis T, Aregger M, Brown KR, Farhangmehr S, Braunschweig U, Ward HN, Ha KCH, Weiss A, Billmann M, Durbic T, Myers CL, Blencowe BJ, Moffat J. Nat Biotechnol. 2020 May;38(5):638-648. doi: 10.1038/s41587-020-0437-z. Epub 2020 Mar 16. PubMed 32249828.
Backbone
  Vector backbone: pLCHKO
  Backbone size w/o insert (bp): 7481
  Vector type: Mammalian Expression, Lentiviral, CRISPR
  Selectable markers: Puromycin
Growth in bacteria
  Bacterial resistance: Ampicillin, 100 μg/mL
  Growth temperature: 30°C
  Growth strain: NEB Stable
  Copy number: High Copy
Gene/Insert
  Gene/Insert name: (hg)RNA for deletion of MDM4 exon using SpCas9 and LbCas12a nucleases
  gRNA/shRNA sequence: TAGCTTGTTGCTATAATCAGgtttcagagctatgctggaaacagcatagcaagttgaaataaggctagtccgttatcaacttgaaaaagtggcaccgagtcggtgctaatttctactaagtgtagatAAAGGTAAGGACTTGTAGTTGCT
  Species: H. sapiens (human)
  Insert size (bp): 150
  Promoter: U6
  Cloning method: Restriction Enzyme; 5′ cloning site BfuAI (destroyed during cloning); 3′ cloning site BfuAI (destroyed during cloning)
  Sequencing primers: 5′ actatcatatgcttaccgtaac
Terms and licenses: Academic/Nonprofit Terms; Industry Terms: Not Available to Industry
Depositor comments: U6-driven hgRNA cassette encoded on anti-sense strand
How to cite: pLCHKO_MDM4_exon_deletion_2 was a gift from Benjamin Blencowe & Jason Moffat (Addgene plasmid # 155074 ; http://n2t.net/addgene:155074 ; RRID:Addgene_155074)
